>Addgene plasmid #170642 | pFSynW Syt1 I367T IRES mRuby3 | addgene full sequence | sequence record 336384 | Addgene NGS Result
GTCGACGGATCGGGAGATCTCCCGATCCCCTATGGTGCACTCTCAGTACAATCTGCTCTGATGCCGCATA
GTTAAGCCAGTATCTGCTCCCTGCTTGTGTGTTGGAGGTCGCTGAGTAGTGCGCGAGCAAAATTTAAGCT
ACAACAAGGCAAGGCTTGACCGACAATTGCATGAAGAATCTGCTTAGGGTTAGGCGTTTTGCGCTGCTTC
GCGATGTACGGGCCAGATATACGCGTTGACATTGATTATTGACTAGTTATTAATAGTAATCAATTACGGG
GTCATTAGTTCATAGCCCATATATGGAGTTCCGCGTTACATAACTTACGGTAAATGGCCCGCCTGGCTGA
CCGCCCAACGACCCCCGCCCATTGACGTCAATAATGACGTATGTTCCCATAGTAACGCCAATAGGGACTT
TCCATTGACGTCAATGGGTGGAGTATTTACGGTAAACTGCCCACTTGGCAGTACATCAAGTGTATCATAT
GCCAAGTACGCCCCCTATTGACGTCAATGACGGTAAATGGCCCGCCTGGCATTATGCCCAGTACATGACC
TTATGGGACTTTCCTACTTGGCAGTACATCTACGTATTAGTCATCGCTATTACCATGGTGATGCGGTTTT
GGCAGTACATCAATGGGCGTGGATAGCGGTTTGACTCACGGGGATTTCCAAGTCTCCACCCCATTGACGT
CAATGGGAGTTTGTTTTGGCACCAAAATCAACGGGACTTTCCAAAATGTCGTAACAACTCCGCCCCATTG
ACGCAAATGGGCGGTAGGCGTGTACGGTGGGAGGTCTATATAAGCAGCGCGTTTTGCCTGTACTGGGTCT
CTCTGGTTAGACCAGATCTGAGCCTGGGAGCTCTCTGGCTAACTAGGGAACCCACTGCTTAAGCCTCAAT
AAAGCTTGCCTTGAGTGCTTCAAGTAGTGTGTGCCCGTCTGTTGTGTGACTCTGGTAACTAGAGATCCCT
CAGACCCTTTTAGTCAGTGTGGAAAATCTCTAGCAGTGGCGCCCGAACAGGGACTTGAAAGCGAAAGGGA
AACCAGAGGAGCTCTCTCGACGCAGGACTCGGCTTGCTGAAGCGCGCACGGCAAGAGGCGAGGGGCGGCG
ACTGGTGAGTACGCCAAAAATTTTGACTAGCGGAGGCTAGAAGGAGAGAGATGGGTGCGAGAGCGTCAGT
ATTAAGCGGGGGAGAATTAGATCGCGATGGGAAAAAATTCGGTTAAGGCCAGGGGGAAAGAAAAAATATA
AATTAAAACATATAGTATGGGCAAGCAGGGAGCTAGAACGATTCGCAGTTAATCCTGGCCTGTTAGAAAC
ATCAGAAGGCTGTAGACAAATACTGGGACAGCTACAACCATCCCTTCAGACAGGATCAGAAGAACTTAGA
TCATTATATAATACAGTAGCAACCCTCTATTGTGTGCATCAAAGGATAGAGATAAAAGACACCAAGGAAG
CTTTAGACAAGATAGAGGAAGAGCAAAACAAAAGTAAGACCACCGCACAGCAAGCGGCCGCTGATCTTCA
GACCTGGAGGAGGAGATATGAGGGACAATTGGAGAAGTGAATTATATAAATATAAAGTAGTAAAAATTGA
ACCATTAGGAGTAGCACCCACCAAGGCAAAGAGAAGAGTGGTGCAGAGAGAAAAAAGAGCAGTGGGAATA
GGAGCTTTGTTCCTTGGGTTCTTGGGAGCAGCAGGAAGCACTATGGGCGCAGCGTCAATGACGCTGACGG
TACAGGCCAGACAATTATTGTCTGGTATAGTGCAGCAGCAGAACAATTTGCTGAGGGCTATTGAGGCGCA
ACAGCATCTGTTGCAACTCACAGTCTGGGGCATCAAGCAGCTCCAGGCAAGAATCCTGGCTGTGGAAAGA
TACCTAAAGGATCAACAGCTCCTGGGGATTTGGGGTTGCTCTGGAAAACTCATTTGCACCACTGCTGTGC
CTTGGAATGCTAGTTGGAGTAATAAATCTCTGGAACAGATTTGGAATCACACGACCTGGATGGAGTGGGA
CAGAGAAATTAACAATTACACAAGCTTAATACACTCCTTAATTGAAGAATCGCAAAACCAGCAAGAAAAG
AATGAACAAGAATTATTGGAATTAGATAAATGGGCAAGTTTGTGGAATTGGTTTAACATAACAAATTGGC
TGTGGTATATAAAATTATTCATAATGATAGTAGGAGGCTTGGTAGGTTTAAGAATAGTTTTTGCTGTACT
TTCTATAGTGAATAGAGTTAGGCAGGGATATTCACCATTATCGTTTCAGACCCACCTCCCAACCCCGAGG
GGACCCGACAGGCCCGAAGGAATAGAAGAAGAAGGTGGAGAGAGAGACAGAGACAGATCCATTCGATTAG
TGAACGGATCGGCACTGCGTGCGCCAATTCTGCAGACAAATGGCAGTATTCATCCACAATTTTAAAAGAA
AAGGGGGGATTGGGGGGTACAGTGCAGGGGAAAGAATAGTAGACATAATAGCAACAGACATACAAACTAA
AGAATTACAAAAACAAATTACAAAAATTCAAAATTTTCGGGTTTATTACAGGGACAGCAGAGATCCAGTT
TGGTTAATTAAAGTGCAAGTGGTTTTAGGACCAGGATGAGGCGGGGTGGGGGTGCCTACCTGACGACCGA
CCCCGACCCACTGGACAAGCACCCAACCCCCATTCCCCAAATTGCGCATCCCCTATCAGAGAGGGGGAGG
GGAAACAGGATGCGGCGAGGCGCGTGCGCACTGCCAGCTTCAGCACCGCGGACAGTGCCTTCGCCCCCGC
CTGGCGGCGCGCGCCACCGCCGCCTCAGCACTGAAGGCGCGCTGACGTCACTCGCCGGTCCCCCGTAAAC
TCCCCTTCCCGGCCACCTTGGTCGCGTCCGCGCCGCCGCCGGCCCAGCCGGACCGCACCACGCGAGGCGC
GAGATAGGGGGGCACGGGCGCGACCATCTGCGCTGCGGCGCCGGCGACTCAGCGCTGCCTCAGTCTGCGG
TGGGCAGCGGAGGAGTCGTGTCGTGCCTGAGAGCGCAGGTACGGCTAGCGGATCGCCACCATGGTGAGTG
CCAGTCATCCTGAGGCCCTGGCCGCCCCTGTCACCACTGTTGCGACCCTTGTCCCACACAATGCCACTGA
GCCAGCCAGTCCTGGGGAAGGGAAGGAAGATGCCTTTTCCAAGCTGAAGCAGAAGTTTATGAATGAGCTG
CATAAAATTCCATTGCCACCGTGGGCCTTAATAGCCATAGCCATAGTTGCGGTCCTTTTAGTCGTAACCT
GCTGCTTTTGTGTCTGTAAGAAATGTTTGTTCAAAAAGAAAAACAAGAAGAAGGGGAAGGAAAAGGGAGG
AAAGAACGCCATTAACATGAAAGACGTGAAAGACTTAGGGAAGACCATGAAGGATCAGGCCCTTAAGGAT
GACGATGCTGAAACCGGACTGACTGATGGAGAAGAAAAGGAAGAGCCCAAGGAAGAGGAGAAACTGGGAA
AGCTCCAATATTCACTGGACTATGACTTCCAGAATAACCAGCTGTTGGTGGGAATCATCCAGGCTGCTGA
ACTGCCCGCCCTGGACATGGGGGGTACATCCGATCCATACGTCAAAGTCTTCCTGCTGCCTGACAAAAAG
AAGAAATTTGAGACTAAAGTCCACCGGAAAACCCTCAATCCAGTCTTCAATGAACAATTTACTTTCAAGG
TACCCTACTCGGAATTAGGTGGCAAAACCCTGGTGATGGCTGTGTATGACTTTGATCGCTTCTCCAAGCA
CGACATCATCGGAGAGTTCAAAGTTCCTATGAACACCGTGGATTTTGGCCATGTGACCGAGGAGTGGCGC
GATCTCCAGAGCGCTGAGAAAGAAGAGCAAGAGAAACTGGGTGACATCTGCTTCTCCCTCCGCTACGTCC
CTACTGCCGGCAAACTGACTGTTGTCATTCTGGAAGCCAAGAACCTGAAGAAGATGGATGTGGGTGGCTT
ATCTGATCCCTACGTGAAGATTCACCTGATGCAGAACGGTAAGAGGCTGAAGAAGAAAAAGACGACGATT
AAGAAGAACACACTCAACCCCTACTACAACGAGTCCTTCAGCTTTGAAGTTCCGTTCGAGCAAATCCAGA
AAGTGCAAGTGGTGGTAACTGTTTTGGACTATGACAAGACTGGCAAGAACGACGCCATCGGCAAAGTCTT
CGTTGGTTACAACAGCACTGGGGCGGAGCTGCGACACTGGTCAGACATGCTGGCCAACCCCCGGCGACCC
ATCGCACAGTGGCACACTCTGCAGGTAGAGGAGGAGGTCGATGCCATGCTGGCTGTCAAGAAGTAAGGCG
GCCGCAATTCCCCCTCTCCCTCCCCCCCCTAACGTTACTGGCCGAAGCCGCTTGGAATAAGGCCGGTGTG
CGTTTGTCTATATGTTATTTTCCACCATATTGCCGTCTTTTGGCAATGTGAGGGCCCGGAAACCTGGCCC
TGTCTTCTTGACGAGCATTCCTAGGGGTCTTTCCCCTCTCGCCAAAGGAATGCAAGGTCTGTTGAATGTC
GTGAAGGAAGCAGTTCCTCTGGAAGCTTCTTGAAGACAAACAACGTCTGTAGCGACCCTTTGCAGGCAGC
GGAACCCCCCACCTGGCGACAGGTGCCTCTGCGGCCAAAAGCCACGTGTATAAGATACACCTGCAAAGGC
GGCACAACCCCAGTGCCACGTTGTGAGTTGGATAGTTGTGGAAAGAGTCAAATGGCTCTCCTCAAGCGTA
TTCAACAAGGGGCTGAAGGATGCCCAGAAGGTACCCCATTGTATGGGATCTGATCTGGGGCCTCGGTACA
CATGCTTTACATGTGTTTAGTCGAGGTTAAAAAAACGTCTAGGCCCCCCGAACCACGGGGACGTGGTTTT
CCTTTGAAAAACACGATGATAATATGGTGTCTAAGGGCGAAGAGCTGATCAAGGAAAATATGCGTATGAA
GGTGGTCATGGAAGGTTCGGTCAACGGCCACCAATTCAAATGCACAGGTGAAGGAGAAGGCAGACCGTAC
GAGGGAGTGCAAACCATGAGGATCAAAGTCATCGAGGGAGGACCCCTGCCATTTGCCTTTGACATTCTTG
CCACGTCGTTCATGTATGGCAGCCGTACCTTTATCAAGTACCCGGCCGACATCCCTGATTTCTTTAAACA
GTCCTTTCCTGAGGGTTTTACTTGGGAAAGAGTTACGAGATACGAAGATGGTGGAGTCGTCACCGTCACG
CAGGACACCAGCCTTGAGGATGGCGAGCTCGTCTACAACGTCAAGGTCAGAGGGGTAAACTTTCCCTCCA
ATGGTCCCGTGATGCAGAAGAAGACCAAGGGTTGGGAGCCTAATACAGAGATGATGTATCCAGCAGATGG
TGGTCTGAGAGGATACACTGACATCGCACTGAAAGTTGATGGTGGTGGCCATCTGCACTGCAACTTCGTG
ACAACTTACAGGTCAAAAAAGACCGTCGGGAACATCAAGATGCCCGGTGTCCATGCCGTTGATCACCGCC
TGGAAAGGATCGAGGAGAGTGACAATGAAACCTACGTAGTGCAAAGAGAAGTGGCAGTTGCCAAATACAG
CAACCTTGGTGGTGGCTAAAATTCGATATCAAGCTTATCGATAATCAACCTCTGGATTACAAAATTTGTG
AAAGATTGACTGGTATTCTTAACTATGTTGCTCCTTTTACGCTATGTGGATACGCTGCTTTAATGCCTTT
GTATCATGCTATTGCTTCCCGTATGGCTTTCATTTTCTCCTCCTTGTATAAATCCTGGTTGCTGTCTCTT
TATGAGGAGTTGTGGCCCGTTGTCAGGCAACGTGGCGTGGTGTGCACTGTGTTTGCTGACGCAACCCCCA
CTGGTTGGGGCATTGCCACCACCTGTCAGCTCCTTTCCGGGACTTTCGCTTTCCCCCTCCCTATTGCCAC
GGCGGAACTCATCGCCGCCTGCCTTGCCCGCTGCTGGACAGGGGCTCGGCTGTTGGGCACTGACAATTCC
GTGGTGTTGTCGGGGAAATCATCGTCCTTTCCTTGGCTGCTCGCCTGTGTTGCCACCTGGATTCTGCGCG
GGACGTCCTTCTGCTACGTCCCTTCGGCCCTCAATCCAGCGGACCTTCCTTCCCGCGGCCTGCTGCCGGC
TCTGCGGCCTCTTCCGCGTCTTCGCCTTCGCCCTCAGACGAGTCGGATCTCCCTTTGGGCCGCCTCCCCG
CATCGATACCGTCGACCTCGAGACCTAGAAAAACATGGAGCAATCACAAGTAGCAATACAGCAGCTACCA
ATGCTGATTGTGCCTGGCTAGAAGCACAAGAGGAGGAGGAGGTGGGTTTTCCAGTCACACCTCAGGTACC
TTTAAGACCAATGACTTACAAGGCAGCTGTAGATCTTAGCCACTTTTTAAAAGAAAAGGGGGGACTGGAA
GGGCTAATTCACTCCCAACGAAGACAAGATATCCTTGATCTGTGGATCTACCACACACAAGGCTACTTCC
CTGATTGGCAGAACTACACACCAGGGCCAGGGATCAGATATCCACTGACCTTTGGATGGTGCTACAAGCT
AGTACCAGTTGAGCAAGAGAAGGTAGAAGAAGCCAATGAAGGAGAGAACACCCGCTTGTTACACCCTGTG
AGCCTGCATGGGATGGATGACCCGGAGAGAGAAGTATTAGAGTGGAGGTTTGACAGCCGCCTAGCATTTC
ATCACATGGCCCGAGAGCTGCATCCGGACTGTACTGGGTCTCTCTGGTTAGACCAGATCTGAGCCTGGGA
GCTCTCTGGCTAACTAGGGAACCCACTGCTTAAGCCTCAATAAAGCTTGCCTTGAGTGCTTCAAGTAGTG
TGTGCCCGTCTGTTGTGTGACTCTGGTAACTAGAGATCCCTCAGACCCTTTTAGTCAGTGTGGAAAATCT
CTAGCAGGGCCCGTTTAAACCCGCTGATCAGCCTCGACTGTGCCTTCTAGTTGCCAGCCATCTGTTGTTT
GCCCCTCCCCCGTGCCTTCCTTGACCCTGGAAGGTGCCACTCCCACTGTCCTTTCCTAATAAAATGAGGA
AATTGCATCGCATTGTCTGAGTAGGTGTCATTCTATTCTGGGGGGTGGGGTGGGGCAGGACAGCAAGGGG
GAGGATTGGGAAGACAATAGCAGGCATGCTGGGGATGCGGTGGGCTCTATGGCTTCTGAGGCGGAAAGAA
CCAGCTGGGGCTCTAGGGGGTATCCCC
[124 nt withheld, positions 7238-7361]
C
[91 nt withheld, positions 7363-7453]
A
[49 nt withheld, positions 7455-7503]
CCTTTGACGTTGGAGTCCACGTTCTTT
[37 nt withheld, positions 7531-7567]
ACCCTATCTCGGTCTATTCTTTTGATTTATAAGGGATTTTGCCGATTTCGGCCTATTGGTTAAAAAATGA
GCTGATTTAACAAAAATTTAACGCGAATTAATTCTGTGGAATGTGTGTCAGTTAGGGTGTGGAAAGTCCC
CAGGCTCCCCAGCAGGCAGAAGTATGCAAAGCATGCATCTCAATTAGTCAGCAACCAGGTGTGGAAAGTC
CCCAGGCTCCCCAGCAGGCAGAAGTATGCAAAGCATGCATCTCAATTAGTCAGCAACCATAGTCCCGCCC
CTAACTCCGCCCATCCCGCCCCTAACTCCGCCCAGTTCCGCCCATTCTCCGCCCCATGGCTGACTAATTT
TTTTTATTTATGCAGAGGCCGAGGCCGCCTCTGCCTCTGAGCTATTCCAGAAGTAGTGAGGAGGCTTTTT
TGGAGGCCTAGGCTTTTGCAAAAAGCTCCCGGGAGCTTGTATATCCATTTTCGGATCTGATCAGCACGTG
TTGACAATTAATCATCGGCATAGTATATCGGCATAGTATAATACGACAAGGTGAGGAACTAAACCATGGC
CAAGTTGACCAGTGCCGTTCCGGTGCTCACCGCGCGCGACGTCGCCGGAGCGGTCGAGTTCTGGACCGAC
CGGCTCGGGTTCTCCCGGGACTTCGTGGAGGACGACTTCGCCGGTGTGGTCCGGGACGACGTGACCCTGT
TCATCAGCGCGGTCCAGGACCAGGTGGTGCCGGACAACACCCTGGCCTGGGTGTGGGTGCGCGGCCTGGA
CGAGCTGTACGCCGAGTGGTCGGAGGTCGTGTCCACGAACTTCCGGGACGCCTCCGGGCCGGCCATGACC
GAGATCGGCGAGCAGCCGTGGGGGCGGGAGTTCGCCCTGCGCGACCCGGCCGGCAACTGCGTGCACTTCG
TGGCCGAGGAGCAGGACTGACACGTGCTACGAGATTTCGATTCCACCGCCGCCTTCTATGAAAGGTTGGG
CTTCGGAATCGTTTTCCGGGACGCCGGCTGGATGATCCTCCAGCGCGGGGATCTCATGCTGGAGTTCTTC
GCCCACCCCAACTTGTTTATTGCAGCTTATAATGGTTACAAATAAAGCAATAGCATCACAAATTTCACAA
ATAAAGCATTTTTTTCACTGCATTCTAGTTGTGGTTTGTCCAAACTCATCAATGTATCTTATCATGTCTG
TATACCGTCGACCTCTAGCTAGAGCTTGGCGTAATCATGGTCATAGCTGTTTCCTGTGTGAAATTGTTAT
CCGCTCACAATTCCACACAACATACGAGCCGGAAGCATAAAGTGTAAAGCCTGGGGTGCCTAATGAGTGA
GCTAACTCACATTAATTGCGTTGCGCTCACTGCCCGCTTTCCAGTCGGGAAACCTGTCGTGCCAGCTGCA
TTAATGAATCGGCCAACGCGCGGGGAGAGGCGGTTTGCGTATTGGGCGCTCTTCCGCTTCCTCGCTCACT
GACTCGCTGCGCTCGGTCGTTCGGCTGCGGCGAGCGGTATCAGCTCACTCAAAGGCGGTAATACGGTTAT
CCACAGAATCAGGGGATAACGCAGGAAAGAACATGTGAGCAAAAGGCCAGCAAAAGGCCAGGAACCGTAA
AAAGGCCGCGTTGCTGGCGTTTTTCCATAGGCTCCGCCCCCCTGACGAGCATCACAAAAATCGACGCTCA
AGTCAGAGGTGGCGAAACCCGACAGGACTATAAAGATACCAGGCGTTTCCCCCTGGAAGCTCCCTCGTGC
GCTCTCCTGTTCCGACCCTGCCGCTTACCGGATACCTGTCCGCCTTTCTCCCTTCGGGAAGCGTGGCGCT
TTCTCATAGCTCACGCTGTAGGTATCTCAGTTCGGTGTAGGTCGTTCGCTCCAAGCTGGGCTGTGTGCAC
GAACCCCCCGTTCAGCCCGACCGCTGCGCCTTATCCGGTAACTATCGTCTTGAGTCCAACCCGGTAAGAC
ACGACTTATCGCCACTGGCAGCAGCCACTGGTAACAGGATTAGCAGAGCGAGGTATGTAGGCGGTGCTAC
AGAGTTCTTGAAGTGGTGGCCTAACTACGGCTACACTAGAAGAACAGTATTTGGTATCTGCGCTCTGCTG
AAGCCAGTTACCTTCGGAAAAAGAGTTGGTAGCTCTTGATCCGGCAAACAAACCACCGCTGGTAGCGGTG
GTTTTTTTGTTTGCAAGCAGCAGATTACGCGCAGAAAAAAAGGATCTCAAGAAGATCCTTTGATCTTTTC
TACGGGGTCTGACGCTCAGTGGAACGAAAACTCACGTTAAGGGATTTTGGTCATGAGATTATCAAAAAGG
ATCTTCACCTAGATCCTTTTAAATTAAAAATGAAGTTTTAAATCAATCTAAAGTATATATGAGTAAACTT
GGTCTGACAGTTACCAATGCTTAATCAGTGAGGCACCTATCTCAGCGATCTGTCTATTTCGTTCATCCAT
AGTTGCCTGACTCCCCGTCGTGTAGATAACTACGATACGGGAGGGCTTACCATCTGGCCCCAGTGCTGCA
ATGATACCGCGAGACCCACGCTCACCGGCTCCAGATTTATCAGCAATAAACCAGCCAGCCGGAAGGGCCG
AGCGCAGAAGTGGTCCTGCAACTTTATCCGCCTCCATCCAGTCTATTAATTGTTGCCGGGAAGCTAGAGT
AAGTAGTTCGCCAGTTAATAGTTTGCGCAACGTTGTTGCCATTGCTACAGGCATCGTGGTGTCACGCTCG
TCGTTTGGTATGGCTTCATTCAGCTCCGGTTCCCAACGATCAAGGCGAGTTACATGATCCCCCATGTTGT
GCAAAAAAGCGGTTAGCTCCTTCGGTCCTCCGATCGTTGTCAGAAGTAAGTTGGCCGCAGTGTTATCACT
CATGGTTATGGCAGCACTGCATAATTCTCTTACTGTCATGCCATCCGTAAGATGCTTTTCTGTGACTGGT
GAGTACTCAACCAAGTCATTCTGAGAATAGTGTATGCGGCGACCGAGTTGCTCTTGCCCGGCGTCAATAC
GGGATAATACCGCGCCACATAGCAGAACTTTAAAAGTGCTCATCATTGGAAAACGTTCTTCGGGGCGAAA
ACTCTCAAGGATCTTACCGCTGTTGAGATCCAGTTCGATGTAACCCACTCGTGCACCCAACTGATCTTCA
GCATCTTTTACTTTCACCAGCGTTTCTGGGTGAGCAAAAACAGGAAGGCAAAATGCCGCAAAAAAGGGAA
TAAGGGCGACACGGAAATGTTGAATACTCATACTCTTCCTTTTTCAATATTATTGAAGCATTTATCAGGG
TTATTGTCTCATGAGCGGATACATATTTGAATGTATTTAGAAAAATAAACAAATAGGGGTTCCGCGCACA
TTTCCCCGAAAAGTGCCACCTGAC
Features (pLannotate 1.2.2; 32 found; start..end, strand, type, name):
     31..83      -  misc_feature   bom (fragment): basis of mobility region from pBR322
    238..617     +  enhancer       CMV enhancer: human cytomegalovirus immediate early enhancer
    618..817     +  promoter       CMV promoter: human cytomegalovirus (CMV) immediate early promoter
    835..1015    +  LTR            5' LTR (truncated): truncated 5' long terminal repeat (LTR) from HIV-1
   1062..1187    +  misc_feature   HIV-1 Ψ: packaging signal of human immunodeficiency virus type 1
   1171..1534    +  CDS            HIV-1 gag (fragment): gag protein from human immunodeficiency virus 1; gag
   1680..1913    +  misc_feature   RRE: The Rev response element (RRE) of HIV-1 allows for Rev-dependent mRNA export from the nucleus to the cytoplasm.
   2290..2390    +  CDS            Rev (fragment): human immunodeficiency virus 1 (HIV-1) Rev protein; rev; enhances nuclear export of unspliced and incompletely spliced viral mRNAs
   2440..2557    +  misc_feature   cPPT/CTS: central polypurine tract and central termination sequence of HIV-1
   2602..3048    +  promoter       hSyn promoter: human synapsin I promoter; confers neuron-specific expression (Kügler et al., 2003)
   3071..4333    +  CDS            Syt1: SYT1_RAT - Experimental evidence at protein level: Swiss-Prot protein existence level 1. (Microbial infection) Receptor for C.botulinum neurotoxin type G (BoNT/G, botG); unlike the case with BoNT/B, interaction is not improved in the presence of gangliosides (PubMed:15123599, PubMed:20219474). BoNT/G toxin binds to the vesicular domain of Syt1 (residues 32-53) (PubMed:15123599, PubMed:20219474). From Rattus norvegicus (Rat).
   4351..4927    +  misc_feature   IRES2: internal ribosome entry site (IRES) of the encephalomyocarditis virus (EMCV)
   4924..5616    +  CDS            mRuby3: mRuby3 is a basic (constitutively fluorescent) red fluorescent protein published in 2016, derived from Entacmaea quadricolor. It has low acid sensitivity.
   5620..5643    +  misc_feature   MCS (fragment): pBluescript multiple cloning site
   5643..6231    +  misc_feature   WPRE: woodchuck hepatitis virus posttranscriptional regulatory element
   6168..6749    +  CDS            nef (fragment): NEF_HV1H2 - Experimental evidence at protein level: Swiss-Prot protein existence level 1. Extracellular Nef protein targets CD4(+) T-lymphocytes for apoptosis by interacting with CXCR4 surface receptors. From Human immunodeficiency virus type 1 group M subtype B (isolate HXB2) (HIV-1).
   6756..6936    +  LTR            5' LTR (truncated): truncated 5' long terminal repeat (LTR) from HIV-1
   6968..7192    +  polyA_signal   bGH poly(A) signal: bovine growth hormone polyadenylation signal
   7196..7217    +  promoter       SV40 promoter (fragment): SV40 enhancer and early promoter
   7238..7666    +  rep_origin     f1 ori (sequence partly withheld): f1 bacteriophage origin of replication; arrow indicates direction of (+) strand synthesis
   7680..8009    +  promoter       SV40 promoter: SV40 enhancer and early promoter
   8057..8104    +  promoter       EM7 promoter: synthetic bacterial promoter&nbsp
   8123..8497    +  CDS            BleoR: antibiotic-binding protein; Sh ble from Streptoalloteichus hindustanus; confers resistance to bleomycin, phleomycin, and Zeocin™
   8507..8632    +  CDS            ble (fragment): BLE_KLEPN - Experimental evidence at protein level: Swiss-Prot protein existence level 1. Binding protein with a strong affinity to the bleomycin family of antibiotics. Binds to CL990; an antimitotic-antibiotic compound. From Klebsiella pneumoniae.
   8627..8748    +  polyA_signal   SV40 poly(A) signal: SV40 polyadenylation signal
   8819..8841    -  protein_bind   lac operator (fragment): The lac repressor binds to the lac operator to inhibit transcription in E. coli. This inhibition can be relieved by adding lactose or isopropyl-β-D-thiogalactopyranoside (IPTG). lac repressor encoded by lacI
   8845..8875    -  promoter       lac promoter: promoter for the E. coli lac operon
   8890..8911    -  protein_bind   CAP binding site: CAP binding activates transcription in the presence of cAMP. E. coli catabolite activator protein
   8924..9016    -  CDS            lacI (fragment): lac repressor; lacI; The lac repressor binds to the lac operator to inhibit transcription in E. coli. This inhibition can be relieved by adding lactose or isopropyl-β-D-thiogalactopyranoside (IPTG).
   9199..9787    -  rep_origin     ori: high-copy-number ColE1/pMB1/pBR322/pUC origin of replication
   9958..10818   -  CDS            AmpR: β-lactamase; bla; confers resistance to ampicillin, carbenicillin, and related antibiotics
  10819..10923   -  promoter       AmpR promoter: bla
