[The description below was written by a language model from this plasmid's Addgene catalogue record and pLannotate feature annotations shown in this document.]
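Description:
pFSynW Syt1 I367T IRES mRuby3 is a 10,951 nt HIV-1-based lentiviral transfer plasmid built on the FUGW backbone and intended for expressing a mutant synaptotagmin-1 in cultured neurons by lentiviral transduction. It is maintained in E. coli through a high-copy ColE1/pUC-type origin with ampicillin selection (AmpR under its own bla promoter). The backbone also carries an f1 origin and an SV40/EM7-driven BleoR cassette with an SV40 polyadenylation signal, lying outside the viral genome. Transcription of the viral RNA in packaging cells is driven by a CMV enhancer/promoter fused to a truncated 5' LTR. This is followed by the Ψ packaging signal with a gag fragment, the Rev response element for Rev-dependent nuclear export, and the cPPT/CTS. A second truncated LTR element, preceded by a nef fragment and followed by a bGH polyadenylation signal, closes the proviral unit.

The payload sits between the cPPT and the downstream LTR. A human synapsin I promoter, which confers neuron-specific expression, drives the rat Syt1 coding sequence carrying the I367T substitution. An EMCV IRES then allows translation of the red fluorescent protein mRuby3 from the same transcript, so transduced neurons can be identified by red fluorescence without fusing a tag to synaptotagmin-1. A WPRE downstream of mRuby3 enhances transcript stability and expression. The associated publication concerns the molecular basis of synaptotagmin-1-associated neurodevelopmental disorder, which suggests the construct is used to examine this variant in neurons, although the record does not describe specific experiments.
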