Addgene plasmid #170642: pFSynW Syt1 I367T IRES mRuby3
Purpose: Expression of syt1 in cultured neurons by lentiviral transduction
Depositing lab: Edwin Chapman. Depositing organization: University of Wisconsin, Madison. Publication: Molecular Basis for Synaptotagmin-1-Associated Neurodevelopmental Disorder. Bradberry MM, Courtney NA, Dominguez MJ, Lofquist SM, Knox AT, Sutton RB, Chapman ER. Neuron. 2020 Jul 8;107(1):52-64.e7. doi: 10.1016/j.neuron.2020.04.003. Epub 2020 May 1. PubMed 32362337.
Backbone
  Vector backbone: FUGW
  Vector type: Lentiviral
Growth in bacteria
  Bacterial resistance: Ampicillin, 100 μg/mL
  Growth temperature: 37°C
  Growth strain: NEB Stable
  Copy number: High Copy
Gene/Insert
  Gene/Insert name: SYT1
  Species: R. norvegicus (rat)
  Mutation: I367T
  Entrez Gene: Syt1 (a.k.a. P65)
  Cloning method: Ligation Independent Cloning
Terms and licenses: Academic/Nonprofit Terms; Industry Terms: Not Available to Industry
How to cite: pFSynW Syt1 I367T IRES mRuby3 was a gift from Edwin Chapman (Addgene plasmid # 170642 ; http://n2t.net/addgene:170642 ; RRID:Addgene_170642)
